Addgene plasmid #127962: pAAV-CW3SL-Myr-mCherry-Dr-TrkA
Purpose: Myr mCherry DrTrkA expression under CAMK promoter
Depositing lab: Vladislav Verkhusha. Depositing organization: University of Helsinki. Publication: Neurotrophin receptor tyrosine kinases regulated with near-infrared light. Leopold AV, Chernov KG, Shemetov AA, Verkhusha VV. Nat Commun. 2019 Mar 8;10(1):1129. doi: 10.1038/s41467-019-08988-3. PubMed 30850602.
Backbone
  Vector backbone: pAAV CW3SL
  Vector type: AAV
Growth in bacteria
  Bacterial resistance: Ampicillin, 100 μg/mL
  Growth temperature: 37°C
  Growth strain: NEB Stable
  Copy number: High Copy
Gene/Insert
  Gene/Insert name: mCherry DrTrkA (alt name: mCherryDrTrkA)
  Species: Synthetic
  Cloning method: Restriction Enzyme; 5′ cloning site Unknown (unknown if destroyed)
Terms and licenses: Academic/Nonprofit Terms; Industry Terms: Not Available to Industry
How to cite: pAAV-CW3SL-Myr-mCherry-Dr-TrkA was a gift from Vladislav Verkhusha (Addgene plasmid # 127962 ; http://n2t.net/addgene:127962 ; RRID:Addgene_127962)
