[The description below was written by a language model from this plasmid's Addgene catalogue record and pLannotate feature annotations shown in this document.]
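Description:
pAAV-CW3SL-Myr-mCherry-Dr-TrkA is a 7,149 nt AAV transfer plasmid built on the pAAV CW3SL backbone. It is intended for packaging a neuron-directed expression cassette into recombinant adeno-associated virus. In bacteria it is maintained by a high-copy ColE1/pUC-type origin and selected with ampicillin through the bla gene and its own promoter. An f1 origin is also present. The expression cassette lies between AAV2 inverted terminal repeats, which supply the cis signals for genome replication and encapsidation. The annotation finds a complete ITR on the 3′ side but only short fragments on the 5′ side. This may reflect the difficulty of sequencing and annotating these repeats rather than a true truncation.

Transcription is driven by a compact fragment of the mouse CaMKIIα promoter, which favours expression in excitatory neurons. The synthetic open reading frame begins with mCherry as a red fluorescent marker. It continues with a bacteriophytochrome-derived region from Deinococcus radiodurans, annotated as DrCBD, which binds biliverdin. The last annotated part is a fragment of rat TrkA (Ntrk1), the high-affinity NGF receptor tyrosine kinase. An unannotated stretch separates the DrCBD and TrkA features. The construct name also indicates a myristoylation signal for membrane anchoring, though this is not separately annotated. Shortened WPRE and SV40 polyadenylation elements follow the coding sequence. They support transcript stability and processing while saving packaging capacity, which suits an insert of this size.

According to the associated publication, the design places neurotrophin receptor kinase activity under near-infrared light control, and the fluorescent tag allows expressing cells to be identified.
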