Features (pLannotate 1.2.2; 19 found; start..end, strand, type, name):
     12..39      +  repeat_region  AAV2 ITR (fragment): inverted terminal repeat of adeno-associated virus serotype 2 inverted
     68..95      +  repeat_region  AAV2 ITR (fragment): inverted terminal repeat of adeno-associated virus serotype 2 inverted
    149..513     +  promoter       CaMKII promoter (fragment): promoter for the mouse calcium/calmodulin-dependent kinase II α subunit
    521..539     -  misc_feature   MCS (fragment): pBluescript multiple cloning site
    578..1279    +  CDS            mCherry: mCherry is a basic (constitutively fluorescent) red fluorescent protein published in 2004, derived from Discosoma sp.. It is reported to be a very rapidly-maturing monomer with low acid sensitivity.
   1319..2281    +  CDS            DrCBD: DrCBD is a basic (constitutively fluorescent) long stokes shift fluorescent protein published in 2009, derived from Deinococcus radiodurans. It requires the cofactor biliverdin for fluorescence.
   2897..3967    +  CDS            Ntrk1 (fragment): NTRK1_RAT - Also known as Trk, Trka. Experimental evidence at protein level: Swiss-Prot protein existence level 1. Receptor tyrosine kinase involved in the development and the maturation of the central and peripheral nervous systems through regulation of proliferation, differentiation and survival of sympathetic and nervous neurons. High affinity receptor for NGF which is its primary ligand (PubMed:1312719, PubMed:1850821). Can also bind and be activated by NTF3/neurotrophin-3. However, NTF3 only supports axonal extension through NTRK1 but has no effect on neuron survival. Upon dimeric NGF lig
   3979..4136    +  misc_feature   WPRE (fragment): woodchuck hepatitis virus posttranscriptional regulatory element
   4142..4226    +  misc_feature   WPRE (fragment): woodchuck hepatitis virus posttranscriptional regulatory element
   4225..4268    -  polyA_signal   SV40 poly(A) signal (fragment): SV40 polyadenylation signal
   4272..4339    -  polyA_signal   SV40 poly(A) signal (fragment): SV40 polyadenylation signal
   4412..4552    +  repeat_region  AAV2 ITR: inverted terminal repeat of adeno-associated virus serotype 2 inverted
   4557..4608    -  misc_feature   bom (fragment): basis of mobility region from pBR322
   4627..5082    +  rep_origin     f1 ori (sequence partly withheld): f1 bacteriophage origin of replication; arrow indicates direction of (+) strand synthesis
   5083..5132    -  misc_feature   bom (fragment): basis of mobility region from pBR322
   5234..5269    -  CDS            rop (fragment): Rop protein, which maintains plasmids at low copy number; rop
   5364..5468    +  promoter       AmpR promoter: bla
   5469..6329    +  CDS            AmpR: β-lactamase; bla; confers resistance to ampicillin, carbenicillin, and related antibiotics
   6500..7088    +  rep_origin     ori: high-copy-number ColE1/pMB1/pBR322/pUC origin of replication
>Addgene plasmid #127962 | pAAV-CW3SL-Myr-mCherry-Dr-TrkA | addgene full sequence | sequence record 257323 | Addgene NGS Result
CCTGCAGGCAGCTGCGCGCTCGCTCGCTCACTGAGGCCGCCCGGGCGTCGGGCGACCTTTGGTCGCCCGG
CCTCAGTGAGCGAGCGAGCGCGCAGAGAGGGAGTGGCCAACTCCATCACTAGGGGTTCCTGCGGCCGCAG
ATGCTGCACACTTGTGGACTAAGTTTGTTCGCATCCCCTTCTCCAACCCCCTCAGTACATCACCCTGGGG
GAACAGGGTCCACTTGCTCCTGGGCCCACACAGTCCTGCAGTATTGTGTATATAAGGCCAGGGCAAAGAG
GAGCAGGTTTTAAAGTGAAAGGCAGGCAGGTGTTGGGGAGGCAGTTACCGGGGCAACGGGAACAGGGCGT
TTCGGAGGTGGTTGCCATGGGGACCTGGATGCTGACGAAGGCTCGCGAGGCTGTGAGCAGCCACAGTGCC
CTGCTCAGAAGCCCCAAGCTCGTCAGTCAAGCCGGTTCTCCGTTTGCACTCAGGAGCACGGGCAGGCGAG
TGGCCCCTAGTTCTGGGGGCAGCGTGAAAAGACGGTATCGATAAGCTTGGTACCATGGGATGTATTAAAT
CAAAAAGGAAAGACGCTAGCAAGGGCGAGGAGGATAACATGGCCATCATCAAGGAGTTCATGCGCTTCAA
GGTGCACATGGAGGGCTCCGTGAACGGCCACGAGTTCGAGATCGAGGGCGAGGGCGAGGGCCGCCCCTAC
GAGGGCACCCAGACCGCCAAGCTGAAGGTGACCAAGGGTGGCCCCCTGCCCTTCGCCTGGGACATCCTGT
CCCCTCAGTTCATGTACGGCTCCAAGGCCTACGTGAAGCACCCCGCCGACATCCCCGACTACTTGAAGCT
GTCCTTCCCCGAGGGCTTCAAGTGGGAGCGCGTGATGAACTTCGAGGACGGCGGCGTGGTGACCGTGACC
CAGGACTCCTCCCTGCAGGACGGCGAGTTCATCTACAAGGTGAAGCTGCGCGGCACCAACTTCCCCTCCG
ACGGCCCCGTAATGCAGAAGAAGACCATGGGCTGGGAGGCCTCCTCCGAGCGGATGTACCCCGAGGACGG
CGCCCTGAAGGGCGAGATCAAGCAGAGGCTGAAGCTGAAGGACGGCGGCCACTACGACGCTGAGGTCAAG
ACCACCTACAAGGCCAAGAAGCCCGTGCAGCTGCCCGGCGCCTACAACGTCAACATCAAGTTGGACATCA
CCTCCCACAACGAGGACTACACCATCGTGGAACAGTACGAACGCGCCGAGGGCCGCCACTCCACCGGCGG
CATGGACGAGCTGTACAAGGAATTCAGTGCTGGTAGTGCTGGTAGTGCTGGCACCGGTATGAGCCGGGAC
CCGTTGCCCTTTTTTCCACCGCTTTACCTTGGTGGCCCGGAAATTACCACCGAGAACTGCGAGCGCGAGC
CGATTCATATTCCCGGCAGCATCCAGCCGCACGGCGCCCTGCTCACTGCCGACGGGCACAGCGGCGAGGT
GCTCCAGATGAGCCTCAACGCGGCCACTTTTCTGGGACAGGAACCCACAGTGCTGCGCGGACAGACCCTC
GCCGCACTGCTGCCCGAGCAGTGGCCCGCGCTGCAAGCGGCCCTGCCCCCCGGCTGCCCCGACGCCCTGC
AATACCGCGCAACGCTGGACTGGCCTGCCGCCGGGCACCTTTCGCTGACGGTGCACCGGGTCGGCGAGTT
GCTGATTCTGGAGTTCGAGCCGACGGAGGCCTGGGACAGCACCGGGCCGCACGCGCTGCGCAACGCGATG
TTCGCGCTCGAAAGTGCCCCCAACCTGCGGGCGCTGGCCGAGGTGGCGACCCAGACGGTCCGCGAGCTGA
CGGGCTTTGACCGGGTGATGCTCTACAAATTTGCCCCCGACGCCACCGGCGAAGTGATTGCCGAGGCCCG
CCGTGAGGGGCTGCACGCCTTTCTGGGCCACCGTTTTCCCGCGTCGGACATTCCGGCGCAGGCCCGCGCG
CTCTACACCCGGCACCTGCTGCGCCTGACCGCCGACACCCGCGCCGCCGCCGTGCCGCTCGATCCCGTCC
TCAACCCGCAGACGAATGCGCCCACCCCGCTGGGCGGCGCCGTGCTGCGCGCCACCTCGCCCATGCACAT
GCAGTACCTGCGGAACATGGGCGTCGGGTCGAGCCTGTCGGTGTCGGTGGTGGTCGGCGGCCAGCTCTGG
GGCCTGATCGCCTGCCACCACCAGACGCCCTACGTGTTGCCGCCCGACCTGCGAACCACGCTCGAATACC
TGGGCCGCTTGCTGAGCCTGCAAGTTCAGGTCAAGGAAGCGGCGGACGTGGCGGCCTTTCGCCAGAGCCT
GCGGGAGCACCACGCGCGGGTGGCCCTCGCGGCGGCGCACTCGCTCTCGCCGCACGACACCCTCAGTGAC
CCGGCGCTTGACCTGCTGGGCCTGATGCGGGCCGGGGGCCTGATTCTGCGTTTCGAGGGCCGCTGGCAGA
CGTTGGGTGAAGTGCCGCCTGCCCCGGCGGTGGACGCGCTGCTGGCGTGGCTCGAAACCCAGCCGGGCGC
CCTGGTCCAGACCGACGCGCTAGGCCAACTGTGGCCCGCCGGCGCCGATCTCGCCCCCAGCGCAGCGGGC
CTGCTCGCCATCAGCGTGGGCGAGGGCTGGTCGGAGTGCCTCGTCTGGCTGCGGCCCGAACTGCGGCTGG
AGGTCGCCTGGGGCGGGGCCACTCCTGACCAGGCGAAAGACGACCTCGGGCCGCGCCACTCATTCGACAC
CTACCTCGAAGAAAAACGCGGCTACGCCGAGCCCTGGCATCCCGGCGAAATCGAGGAGGCGCAGGATCTA
CGTGACACATTGACCGGGGCGCTGGGCGAGGCAGAGGCAGCAGCAAAGGAGGCAGCAGCAAAGGAAGCGG
CGGCGAAAGAAGCGGCGGCGAAAGCGAACAAATGTGGACAGAGGAGCAAATTTGGGATCAACCGCCCTGC
TGTGCTGGCGCCAGAGGATGGGCTGGCCATGTCCCTACACTTCATGACACTGGGTGGCAGTTCTCTTTCC
CCTACTGAGGGCAAAGGCTCCGGACTCCAGGGCCACATCATGGAGAACCCACAGTACTTCAGTGATACCT
GTGTCCACCATATCAAGCGCCAGGACATCATTCTCAAGTGGGAGCTAGGGGAGGGAGCCTTTGGAAAGGT
CTTTCTTGCTGAGTGCTACAACCTTCTGAATGATCAGGACAAGATGCTGGTGGCTGTCAAGGCACTGAAG
GAGACATCTGAGAATGCTCGTCAGGACTTCCATCGTGAGGCAGAGCTGCTCACCATGCTACAGCACCAAC
ACATCGTACGCTTCTTTGGAGTCTGCACGGAGGGTGGCCCATTGCTCATGGTCTTCGAGTACATGCGCCA
TGGGGACCTCAACCGTTTCCTCCGGTCCCACGGACCTGATGCAAAACTGCTGGCTGGCGGCGAGGATGTG
GCTCCTGGTCCTTTGGGCCTTGGGCAGCTTCTGGCTGTGGCTAGCCAGGTGGCTGCTGGTATGGTGTACC
TAGCCAGCCTGCACTTTGTGCACCGGGACCTGGCCACACGCAACTGTCTGGTGGGTCAGGGACTAGTGGT
CAAGATTGGAGACTTCGGCATGAGCAGGGACATCTACAGCACAGACTACTACCGTGTGGGAGGTCGGACC
ATGCTGCCCATCCGCTGGATGCCTCCAGAGAGCATCCTCTACCGCAAGTTCAGCACCGAGAGTGATGTGT
GGAGCTTCGGGGTGGTGCTCTGGGAGATCTTCACCTATGGAAAGCAACCCTGGTACCAGCTCTCCAACAC
TGAGGCGATCGAGTGCATCACGCAGGGCCGGGAGCTGGAGCGGCCGCGCGCCTGCCCTCCTGATGTCTAC
GCCATCATGCGCGGCTGCTGGCAGCGTGAGCCGCAACAGCGCCTCAGCATGAAGGATGTGCACGCGCGGC
TGCAGGCCTTGGCACAGGCGCCACCGAGTTACCTGGACGTTCTGGGCTAGCTCGAGATAATCAACCTCTG
GATTACAAAATTTGTGAAAGATTGACTGGTATTCTTAACTATGTTGCTCCTTTTACGCTATGTGGATACG
CTGCTTTAATGCCTTTGTATCATGCTATTGCTTCCCGTATGGCTTTCATTTTCTCCTCCTTGTATAAATC
CTGGTTAGTTCTTGCCACGGCGGAACTCATCGCCGCCTGCCTTGCCCGCTGCTGGACAGGGGCTCGGCTG
TTGGGCACTGACAATTCCGTGGTGTTTATTTGTGAAATTTGTGATGCTATTGCTTTATTTGTAACCATCT
AGCTTTATTTGTGAAATTTGTGATGCTATTGCTTTATTTGTAACCATTATAAGCTGCAATAAACAAGTTA
ACAACAACAATTGCATTCATTTTATGTTTCAGGTTCAGGGGGAGATGTGGGAGGTTTTTTAAAGCGGCCG
CAGGAACCCCTAGTGATGGAGTTGGCCACTCCCTCTCTGCGCGCTCGCTCGCTCACTGAGGCCGGGCGAC
CAAAGGTCGCCCGACGCCCGGGCTTTGCCCGGGCGGCCTCAGTGAGCGAGCGAGCGCGCAGCTGCCTGCA
GGGGCGCCTGATGCGGTATTTTCTCCTTACGCATCTGTGCGGTATTTCACACCGCATA
[95 nt withheld, positions 4609-4703]
T
[46 nt withheld, positions 4705-4750]
C
[141 nt withheld, positions 4752-4892]
CCTTTGACGTTGGAGTCCACGTTCTTT
[37 nt withheld, positions 4920-4956]
ACTCTATCTCGGGCTATTCTTTTGATTTATAAGGGATTTTGCCGATTTCGGTCTATTGGTTAAAAAATGA
GCTGATTTAACAAAAATTTAACGCGAATTTTAACAAAATATTAACGTTTACAATTTTATGGTGCACTCTC
AGTACAATCTGCTCTGATGCCGCATAGTTAAGCCAGCCCCGACACCCGCCAACACCCGCTGACGCGCCCT
GACGGGCTTGTCTGCTCCCGGCATCCGCTTACAGACAAGCTGTGACCGTCTCCGGGAGCTGCATGTGTCA
GAGGTTTTCACCGTCATCACCGAAACGCGCGAGACGAAAGGGCCTCGTGATACGCCTATTTTTATAGGTT
AATGTCATGATAATAATGGTTTCTTAGACGTCAGGTGGCACTTTTCGGGGAAATGTGCGCGGAACCCCTA
TTTGTTTATTTTTCTAAATACATTCAAATATGTATCCGCTCATGAGACAATAACCCTGATAAATGCTTCA
ATAATATTGAAAAAGGAAGAGTATGAGTATTCAACATTTCCGTGTCGCCCTTATTCCCTTTTTTGCGGCA
TTTTGCCTTCCTGTTTTTGCTCACCCAGAAACGCTGGTGAAAGTAAAAGATGCTGAAGATCAGTTGGGTG
CACGAGTGGGTTACATCGAACTGGATCTCAACAGCGGTAAGATCCTTGAGAGTTTTCGCCCCGAAGAACG
TTTTCCAATGATGAGCACTTTTAAAGTTCTGCTATGTGGCGCGGTATTATCCCGTATTGACGCCGGGCAA
GAGCAACTCGGTCGCCGCATACACTATTCTCAGAATGACTTGGTTGAGTACTCACCAGTCACAGAAAAGC
ATCTTACGGATGGCATGACAGTAAGAGAATTATGCAGTGCTGCCATAACCATGAGTGATAACACTGCGGC
CAACTTACTTCTGACAACGATCGGAGGACCGAAGGAGCTAACCGCTTTTTTGCACAACATGGGGGATCAT
GTAACTCGCCTTGATCGTTGGGAACCGGAGCTGAATGAAGCCATACCAAACGACGAGCGTGACACCACGA
TGCCTGTAGCAATGGCAACAACGTTGCGCAAACTATTAACTGGCGAACTACTTACTCTAGCTTCCCGGCA
ACAATTAATAGACTGGATGGAGGCGGATAAAGTTGCAGGACCACTTCTGCGCTCGGCCCTTCCGGCTGGC
TGGTTTATTGCTGATAAATCTGGAGCCGGTGAGCGTGGGTCTCGCGGTATCATTGCAGCACTGGGGCCAG
ATGGTAAGCCCTCCCGTATCGTAGTTATCTACACGACGGGGAGTCAGGCAACTATGGATGAACGAAATAG
ACAGATCGCTGAGATAGGTGCCTCACTGATTAAGCATTGGTAACTGTCAGACCAAGTTTACTCATATATA
CTTTAGATTGATTTAAAACTTCATTTTTAATTTAAAAGGATCTAGGTGAAGATCCTTTTTGATAATCTCA
TGACCAAAATCCCTTAACGTGAGTTTTCGTTCCACTGAGCGTCAGACCCCGTAGAAAAGATCAAAGGATC
TTCTTGAGATCCTTTTTTTCTGCGCGTAATCTGCTGCTTGCAAACAAAAAAACCACCGCTACCAGCGGTG
GTTTGTTTGCCGGATCAAGAGCTACCAACTCTTTTTCCGAAGGTAACTGGCTTCAGCAGAGCGCAGATAC
CAAATACTGTTCTTCTAGTGTAGCCGTAGTTAGGCCACCACTTCAAGAACTCTGTAGCACCGCCTACATA
CCTCGCTCTGCTAATCCTGTTACCAGTGGCTGCTGCCAGTGGCGATAAGTCGTGTCTTACCGGGTTGGAC
TCAAGACGATAGTTACCGGATAAGGCGCAGCGGTCGGGCTGAACGGGGGGTTCGTGCACACAGCCCAGCT
TGGAGCGAACGACCTACACCGAACTGAGATACCTACAGCGTGAGCTATGAGAAAGCGCCACGCTTCCCGA
AGGGAGAAAGGCGGACAGGTATCCGGTAAGCGGCAGGGTCGGAACAGGAGAGCGCACGAGGGAGCTTCCA
GGGGGAAACGCCTGGTATCTTTATAGTCCTGTCGGGTTTCGCCACCTCTGACTTGAGCGTCGATTTTTGT
GATGCTCGTCAGGGGGGCGGAGCCTATGGAAAAACGCCAGCAACGCGGCCTTTTTACGGTTCCTGGCCTT
TTGCTGGCCTTTTGCTCACATGT
