>Addgene plasmid #127962 | pAAV-CW3SL-Myr-mCherry-Dr-TrkA | depositor partial sequence | sequence record 259251 | pAAV-CW3SL-Myr-mCherry-Dr-TrkA sequence 3423 bps
ATGGGATGTATTAAATCAAAAAGGAAAGACGCTAGCAAGGGCGAGGAGGATAACATGGCCATCATCAAGG
AGTTCATGCGCTTCAAGGTGCACATGGAGGGCTCCGTGAACGGCCACGAGTTCGAGATCGAGGGCGAGGG
CGAGGGCCGCCCCTACGAGGGCACCCAGACCGCCAAGCTGAAGGTGACCAAGGGTGGCCCCCTGCCCTTC
GCCTGGGACATCCTGTCCCCTCAGTTCATGTACGGCTCCAAGGCCTACGTGAAGCACCCCGCCGACATCC
CCGACTACTTGAAGCTGTCCTTCCCCGAGGGCTTCAAGTGGGAGCGCGTGATGAACTTCGAGGACGGCGG
CGTGGTGACCGTGACCCAGGACTCCTCCCTGCAGGACGGCGAGTTCATCTACAAGGTGAAGCTGCGCGGC
ACCAACTTCCCCTCCGACGGCCCCGTAATGCAGAAGAAGACCATGGGCTGGGAGGCCTCCTCCGAGCGGA
TGTACCCCGAGGACGGCGCCCTGAAGGGCGAGATCAAGCAGAGGCTGAAGCTGAAGGACGGCGGCCACTA
CGACGCTGAGGTCAAGACCACCTACAAGGCCAAGAAGCCCGTGCAGCTGCCCGGCGCCTACAACGTCAAC
ATCAAGTTGGACATCACCTCCCACAACGAGGACTACACCATCGTGGAACAGTACGAACGCGCCGAGGGCC
GCCACTCCACCGGCGGCATGGACGAGCTGTACAAGGAATTCAGTGCTGGTAGTGCTGGTAGTGCTGGCAC
CGGTATGAGCCGGGACCCGTTGCCCTTTTTTCCACCGCTTTACCTTGGTGGCCCGGAAATTACCACCGAG
AACTGCGAGCGCGAGCCGATTCATATTCCCGGCAGCATCCAGCCGCACGGCGCCCTGCTCACTGCCGACG
GGCACAGCGGCGAGGTGCTCCAGATGAGCCTCAACGCGGCCACTTTTCTGGGACAGGAACCCACAGTGCT
GCGCGGACAGACCCTCGCCGCACTGCTGCCCGAGCAGTGGCCCGCGCTGCAAGCGGCCCTGCCCCCCGGC
TGCCCCGACGCCCTGCAATACCGCGCAACGCTGGACTGGCCTGCCGCCGGGCACCTTTCGCTGACGGTGC
ACCGGGTCGGCGAGTTGCTGATTCTGGAATTCGAGCCGACGGAGGCCTGGGACAGCACCGGGCCGCACGC
GCTGCGCAACGCGATGTTCGCGCTCGAAAGTGCCCCCAACCTGCGGGCGCTGGCCGAGGTGGCGACCCAG
ACGGTCCGCGAGCTGACGGGCTTTGACCGGGTGATGCTCTACAAATTTGCCCCCGACGCCACCGGCGAAG
TGATTGCCGAGGCCCGCCGTGAGGGGCTGCACGCCTTTCTGGGCCACCGTTTTCCCGCGTCGGACATTCC
GGCGCAGGCCCGCGCGCTCTACACCCGGCACCTGCTGCGCCTGACCGCCGACACCCGCGCCGCCGCCGTG
CCGCTCGATCCCGTCCTCAACCCGCAGACGAATGCGCCCACCCCGCTGGGCGGCGCCGTGCTGCGCGCCA
CCTCGCCCATGCACATGCAGTACCTGCGGAACATGGGCGTCGGGTCGAGCCTGTCGGTGTCGGTGGTGGT
CGGCGGCCAGCTCTGGGGCCTGATCGCCTGCCACCACCAGACGCCCTACGTGTTGCCGCCCGACCTGCGA
ACCACGCTCGAATACCTGGGCCGCTTGCTGAGCCTGCAAGTTCAGGTCAAGGAAGCGGCGGACGTGGCGG
CCTTTCGCCAGAGCCTGCGGGAGCACCACGCGCGGGTGGCCCTCGCGGCGGCGCACTCGCTCTCGCCGCA
CGACACCCTCAGTGACCCGGCGCTTGACCTGCTGGGCCTGATGCGGGCCGGGGGCCTGATTCTGCGTTTC
GAGGGCCGCTGGCAGACGTTGGGTGAAGTGCCGCCTGCCCCGGCGGTGGACGCGCTGCTGGCGTGGCTCG
AAACCCAGCCGGGCGCCCTGGTCCAGACCGACGCGCTGGGCCAACTGTGGCCCGCCGGCGCCGATCTCGC
CCCCAGCGCAGCGGGCCTGCTCGCCATCAGCGTGGGCGAGGGCTGGTCGGAGTGCCTCGTCTGGCTGCGG
CCCGAACTGCGGCTGGAGGTCGCCTGGGGCGGGGCCACTCCTGACCAGGCGAAAGACGACCTCGGGCCGC
GCCACTCATTCGACACCTACCTCGAAGAAAAACGCGGCTACGCCGAGCCCTGGCATCCCGGCGAAATCGA
GGAGGCGCAGGATCTACGTGACACATTGACCGGGGCGCTGGGCGAGGCAGAGGCAGCAGCAAAGGAGGCA
GCAGCAAAGGAAGCGGCGGCGAAAGAAGCGGCGGCGAAAGCGAACAAATGTGGACAGAGGAGCAAATTTG
GGATCAACCGCCCTGCTGTGCTGGCGCCAGAGGATGGGCTGGCCATGTCCCTACACTTCATGACACTGGG
TGGCAGTTCTCTTTCCCCTACTGAGGGCAAAGGCTCCGGACTCCAGGGCCACATCATGGAGAACCCACAG
TACTTCAGTGATACCTGTGTCCACCATATCAAGCGCCAGGACATCATTCTCAAGTGGGAGCTAGGGGAGG
GAGCCTTTGGAAAGGTCTTTCTTGCTGAGTGCTACAACCTTCTGAATGATCAGGACAAGATGCTGGTGGC
TGTCAAGGCACTGAAGGAGACATCTGAGAATGCTCGTCAGGACTTCCATCGTGAGGCAGAGCTGCTCACC
ATGCTACAGCACCAACACATCGTACGCTTCTTTGGAGTCTGCACGGAGGGTGGCCCATTGCTCATGGTCT
TCGAGTACATGCGCCATGGGGACCTCAACCGTTTCCTCCGGTCCCACGGACCTGATGCAAAACTGCTGGC
TGGCGGCGAGGATGTGGCTCCTGGTCCTTTGGGCCTTGGGCAGCTTCTGGCTGTGGCTAGCCAGGTGGCT
GCTGGTATGGTGTACCTAGCCAGCCTGCACTTTGTGCACCGGGACCTGGCCACACGCAACTGTCTGGTGG
GTCAGGGACTAGTGGTCAAGATTGGAGACTTCGGCATGAGCAGGGACATCTACAGCACAGACTACTACCG
TGTGGGAGGTCGGACCATGCTGCCCATCCGCTGGATGCCTCCAGAGAGCATCCTCTACCGCAAGTTCAGC
ACCGAGAGTGATGTGTGGAGCTTCGGGGTGGTGCTCTGGGAGATCTTCACCTATGGAAAGCAACCCTGGT
ACCAGCTCTCCAACACTGAGGCGATCGAGTGCATCACGCAGGGCCGGGAGCTGGAGCGGCCGCGCGCCTG
CCCTCCTGATGTCTACGCCATCATGCGCGGCTGCTGGCAGCGTGAGCCGCAACAGCGCCTCAGCATGAAG
GATGTGCACGCGCGGCTGCAGGCCTTGGCACAGGCGCCACCGAGTTACCTGGACGTTCTGGGC
